Addgene plasmid #64727: pcDNA3-AKAR4-NES
Purpose: Cytosol-targeted, FRET-based PKA activity reporter.
Depositing lab: Jin Zhang. Publication: Spatiotemporally regulated protein kinase A activity is a critical regulator of growth factor-stimulated extracellular signal-regulated kinase signaling in PC12 cells. Herbst KJ, Allen MD, Zhang J. Mol Cell Biol. 2011 Oct;31(19):4063-75. doi: 10.1128/MCB.05459-11. Epub 2011 Aug 1. PubMed 21807900.
Backbone
  Vector backbone: pcDNA3
  Backbone manufacturer: Invitrogen
  Backbone size w/o insert (bp): 5446
  Total vector size (bp): 6594
  Vector type: Mammalian Expression
  Selectable markers: Neomycin (select with G418)
Growth in bacteria
  Bacterial resistance: Ampicillin, 100 μg/mL
  Growth temperature: 37°C
  Growth strain: DH5alpha
  Copy number: High Copy
Gene/Insert
  Gene/Insert name: AKAR4-NES
  Species: S. cerevisiae (budding yeast), Synthetic
  Insert size (bp): 2010
  Promoter: CMV
  Tag / fusion protein: Cerulean (N terminal on insert); cpVenus[E172] (C terminal on insert); NES (C terminal on insert)
  Cloning method: Restriction Enzyme; 5′ cloning site BamHI (not destroyed); 3′ cloning site EcoRI (not destroyed)
  Sequencing primers: 5′ T7 forward; 3′ BGH reverse
Terms and licenses: Academic/Nonprofit Terms; Industry Terms: Not Available to Industry
How to cite: pcDNA3-AKAR4-NES was a gift from Jin Zhang (Addgene plasmid # 64727 ; http://n2t.net/addgene:64727 ; RRID:Addgene_64727)
