[The description below was written by a language model from this plasmid's Addgene catalogue record and pLannotate feature annotations shown in this document.]
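Description:
pcDNA3-AKAR4-NES is a mammalian expression plasmid built on the pcDNA3 backbone that encodes a cytosol-targeted, genetically encoded FRET reporter of protein kinase A (PKA) activity. It is propagated in E. coli from a high-copy ColE1/pUC-type origin under ampicillin selection (AmpR). It also carries an f1 origin and an SV40 promoter-driven neomycin resistance cassette with an SV40 polyadenylation signal, which allows G418 selection of transfected mammalian cells.

The AKAR4-NES insert was cloned between BamHI and EcoRI. It is expressed from the CMV immediate-early enhancer/promoter and terminated by the bGH polyadenylation signal, with flanking T7 and SP6 promoters. The annotated reading frame begins with short leader elements (a T7 gene 10 leader and an Xpress epitope), followed by the cyan donor Cerulean. Next comes a fragment of the budding yeast RAD53 protein, which accounts for the S. cerevisiae species entry and, in reporters of this design, serves as the phosphoamino acid-binding module. An unannotated linker region follows, which presumably holds the PKA substrate sequence, and then the circularly permuted Venus acceptor (listed as cpVenus[E172], annotated as cp173Venus). In this type of sensor, phosphorylation of the substrate by PKA promotes its intramolecular binding to the phospho-binding domain, changing the donor-acceptor arrangement and therefore the FRET signal. A C-terminal nuclear export signal, annotated as the HIV Rev NES, keeps the reporter out of the nucleus so that readings reflect cytosolic PKA activity in live-cell imaging.

The catalogue lists a total size of 6,594 bp, whereas the depositor's full sequence is 7,481 nt, close to the sum of the stated backbone and insert sizes.
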