Features (pLannotate 1.2.2; 27 found; start..end, strand, type, name):
     36..80      -  misc_feature   bom (fragment): basis of mobility region from pBR322
    235..614     +  enhancer       CMV enhancer: human cytomegalovirus immediate early enhancer
    615..818     +  promoter       CMV promoter: human cytomegalovirus (CMV) immediate early promoter
    814..847     +  LTR            5' LTR (truncated) (fragment): truncated 5' long terminal repeat (LTR) from HIV-1
    863..881     +  promoter       T7 promoter: promoter for bacteriophage T7 RNA polymerase
    922..942     +  CDS            capTEV™ (fragment): composite tag for in vivo biotinylation, TEV protease cleavage, and 6xHis tagging
    943..975     +  CDS            T7 tag (gene 10 leader): leader peptide from bacteriophage T7 gene 10 promotes efficient translation in E. coli
    979..1002    +  CDS            Xpress™ tag: Xpress™ epitope tag, including an enterokinase recognition and cleavage site
   1008..1724    +  CDS            Cerulean: Cerulean is a basic (constitutively fluorescent) cyan fluorescent protein published in 2004, derived from Aequorea victoria. It has low acid sensitivity.
   1734..2156    +  CDS            RAD53 (fragment): RAD53_YEAST - Also known as MEC2, SAD1, SPK1. Experimental evidence at protein level: Swiss-Prot protein existence level 1. Controls S-phase checkpoint as well as G1 and G2 DNA damage checkpoints. Phosphorylates proteins on serine, threonine, and tyrosine. Prevents entry into anaphase and mitotic exit after DNA damage via regulation of the Polo kinase CDC5. Seems to be involved in the phosphorylation of RPH1. From Saccharomyces cerevisiae (strain ATCC 204508 / S288c) (Baker's yeast).
   2250..2981    +  CDS            cp173Venus: circularly permuted form of the Venus yellow fluorescent protein (Nagai et al., 2004) efficient FRET acceptor for CFP
   2988..3014    +  CDS            NES: nuclear export signal from the HIV Rev protein (Fischer et al., 1995)
   3033..3051    -  promoter       SP6 promoter: promoter for bacteriophage SP6 RNA polymerase
   3077..3301    +  polyA_signal   bGH poly(A) signal: bovine growth hormone polyadenylation signal
   3305..3326    +  promoter       SV40 promoter (fragment): SV40 enhancer and early promoter
   3347..3775    +  rep_origin     f1 ori (sequence partly withheld): f1 bacteriophage origin of replication; arrow indicates direction of (+) strand synthesis
   3789..4119    +  promoter       SV40 promoter: SV40 enhancer and early promoter
   4186..4977    +  CDS            neo: KKA2_KLEPN - Also known as kan, nptII. Experimental evidence at protein level: Swiss-Prot protein existence level 1. Resistance to kanamycin, neomycin, paromomycin, ribostamycin, butirosin and gentamicin B. From Klebsiella pneumoniae.
   5001..5159    +  CDS            ble (fragment): BLE_KLEPN - Experimental evidence at protein level: Swiss-Prot protein existence level 1. Binding protein with a strong affinity to the bleomycin family of antibiotics. Binds to CL990; an antimitotic-antibiotic compound. From Klebsiella pneumoniae.
   5154..5275    +  polyA_signal   SV40 poly(A) signal: SV40 polyadenylation signal
   5348..5364    -  protein_bind   lac operator: The lac repressor binds to the lac operator to inhibit transcription in E. coli. This inhibition can be relieved by adding lactose or isopropyl-β-D-thiogalactopyranoside (IPTG). lac repressor encoded by lacI
   5372..5402    -  promoter       lac promoter: promoter for the E. coli lac operon
   5417..5438    -  protein_bind   CAP binding site: CAP binding activates transcription in the presence of cAMP. E. coli catabolite activator protein
   5451..5543    -  CDS            lacI (fragment): lac repressor; lacI; The lac repressor binds to the lac operator to inhibit transcription in E. coli. This inhibition can be relieved by adding lactose or isopropyl-β-D-thiogalactopyranoside (IPTG).
   5726..6314    -  rep_origin     ori: high-copy-number ColE1/pMB1/pBR322/pUC origin of replication
   6485..7345    -  CDS            AmpR: β-lactamase; bla; confers resistance to ampicillin, carbenicillin, and related antibiotics
   7346..7450    -  promoter       AmpR promoter: bla
>Addgene plasmid #64727 | pcDNA3-AKAR4-NES | depositor full sequence | sequence record 109040 | pcDNA3-AKAR4-NES sequence 7481 bps
GACGGATCGGGAGATCTCCCGATCCCCTATGGTCGACTCTCAGTACAATCTGCTCTGATGCCGCATAGTT
AAGCCAGTATCTGCTCCCTGCTTGTGTGTTGGAGGTCGCTGAGTAGTGCGCGAGCAAAATTTAAGCTACA
ACAAGGCAAGGCTTGACCGACAATTGCATGAAGAATCTGCTTAGGGTTAGGCGTTTTGCGCTGCTTCGCG
ATGTACGGGCCAGATATACGCGTTGACATTGATTATTGACTAGTTATTAATAGTAATCAATTACGGGGTC
ATTAGTTCATAGCCCATATATGGAGTTCCGCGTTACATAACTTACGGTAAATGGCCCGCCTGGCTGACCG
CCCAACGACCCCCGCCCATTGACGTCAATAATGACGTATGTTCCCATAGTAACGCCAATAGGGACTTTCC
ATTGACGTCAATGGGTGGACTATTTACGGTAAACTGCCCACTTGGCAGTACATCAAGTGTATCATATGCC
AAGTACGCCCCCTATTGACGTCAATGACGGTAAATGGCCCGCCTGGCATTATGCCCAGTACATGACCTTA
TGGGACTTTCCTACTTGGCAGTACATCTACGTATTAGTCATCGCTATTACCATGGTGATGCGGTTTTGGC
AGTACATCAATGGGCGTGGATAGCGGTTTGACTCACGGGGATTTCCAAGTCTCCACCCCATTGACGTCAA
TGGGAGTTTGTTTTGGCACCAAAATCAACGGGACTTTCCAAAATGTCGTAACAACTCCGCCCCATTGACG
CAAATGGGCGGTAGGCGTGTACGGTGGGAGGTCTATATAAGCAGAGCTCTCTGGCTAACTAGAGAACCCA
CTGCTTACTGGCTTATCGAAATTAATACGACTCACTATAGGGAGACCCAAGCTTGCGGCCGCCACCATGG
TGCGGGGTTCTCATCATCATCATCATCATGGTATGGCTAGCATGACTGGTGGACAGCAAATGGGTCGGGA
TCTGTACGACGATGACGATAAGGATCCATGGTGAGCAAGGGCGAGGAGCTGTTCACCGGGGTGGTGCCCA
TCCTGGTCGAGCTGGACGGCGACGTAAACGGCCACAGGTTCAGCGTGTCCGGCGAGGGCGAGGGCGATGC
CACCTACGGCAAGCTGACCCTGAAGTTCATCTGCACCACCGGCAAGCTGCCCGTGCCCTGGCCCACCCTC
GTGACCACCCTGACCTGGGGCGTGCAGTGCTTCGCCCGCTACCCCGACCACATGAAGCAGCACGACTTCT
TCAAGTCCGCCATGCCCGAAGGCTACGTCCAGGAGCGTACCATCTTCTTCAAGGACGACGGCAACTACAA
GACCCGCGCCGAGGTGAAGTTCGAGGGCGACACCCTGGTGAACCGCATCGAGCTGAAGGGCATCGACTTC
AAGGAGGACGGCAACATCCTGGGGCACAAGCTGGAGTACAACGCCATCAGTGACAACGTCTATATCACCG
CCGACAAGCAGAAGAACGGCATCAAGGCCCACTTCAAGATCCGCCACAACATCGAGGACGGCAGCGTGCA
GCTCGCCGACCACTACCAGCAGAACACCCCCATCGGCGACGGCCCCGTGCTGCTGCCCGACAACCACTAC
CTGAGCACCCAGTCCGCCCTGAGCAAAGACCCCAACGAGAAGCGCGATCACATGGTCCTGCTGGAGTTCG
TGACCGCCGCCGGGATCACTCTCGGCATGGACGAGCTGTACAAGCGCATGCATAAGTTTTCTCAAGAACA
GATCGGCGAAAACATTGTGTGCAGGGTCATTTGTACCACGGGTCAAATTCCCATCCGAGATTTGTCAGCT
GATATTTCACAAGTGCTTAAGGAAAAACGATCCATAAAGAAAGTTTGGACATTTGGTAGAAACCCAGCCT
GTGACTATCATTTAGGAAACATTTCAAGACTGTCAAATAAGCATTTCCAAATACTACTAGGAGAAGACGG
TAACCTTTTATTGAATGACATTTCCACTAATGGGACCTGGTTAAATGGGCAAAAAGTCGAGAAGAACAGC
AATCAGTTACTGTCTCAAGGTGATGAAATAACCGTTGGTGTAGGCGTGGAATCAGATATTTTATCTCTGG
TCATTTTCATAAACGACAAATTTAAGCAGTGCCTCGAGCAGAACAAAGTTGATCGCTCTGCAGGTAAGCC
AGGCAGCGGCGAGGGCAGCACCAAGGGCCTGCGTCGCGCCACCCTGGTGGACGGCGGCACCGGCGGCAGC
GAGCTCATGGGCGGCGTGCAGCTCGCCGACCACTACCAGCAGAACACCCCCATCGGCGACGGCCCCGTGC
TGCTGCCNGACAACCACTACCTGAGCTACCAGTCCAAGCTGAGCAAAGACCCCAACGAGAAGCGCGATCA
CATGGTCCTGCTGGAGTTCGTGACCGCCGCCGGGATCACTCTCGGCATGGACGAGCTGTACAAGGGAGGT
ACCGGTGGATCTATGGTGAGCAAGGGCGAGGAGCTGTTCACCGGGGTGGTGCCCATCCTGGTCGAGCTGG
ACGGCGACGTAAACGGCCACAAGTTCAGCGTGTCCGGCGAGGGCGAGGGCGATGCCACCTACGGCAAGCT
GACCCTGAAGCTGATCTGCACCACCGGCAAGCTGCCCGTGCCCTGGCCCACCCTCGTGACCACCCTGGGC
TACGGCCTTCAGTGCTTCGCCCGCTACCCCGACCACATGAAGCAGCACGACTTCTTCAAGTCCGCCATGC
CCGAAGGCTACGTCCAGGAGCGCACCATCTTCTTCAAGGACGACGGCAACTACAAGACCCGCGCCGAGGT
GAAGTTCGAGGGCGACACCCTGGTGAACCGCATCGAGCTGAAGGGCATCGACTTCAAGGAGGACGGCAAC
ATCCTGGGGCACAAGCTGGAGTACAACTACAACAGCCACAACGTCTATATCACCGCCGACAAGCAGAAGA
ACGGCATCAAGGCCAACTTCAAGATCCGCCACAACATCGAGGAATTCCTGCCCCCCCTGGAGCGCCTGAC
CCTGTAATCTAGAGGGCCCTATTCTATAGTGTCACCTAAATGCTAGAGCTCGCTGATCAGCCTCGACTGT
GCCTTCTAGTTGCCAGCCATCTGTTGTTTGCCCCTCCCCCGTGCCTTCCTTGACCCTGGAAGGTGCCACT
CCCACTGTCCTTTCCTAATAAAATGAGGAAATTGCATCGCATTGTCTGAGTAGGTGTCATTCTATTCTGG
GGGGTGGGGTGGGGCAGGACAGCAAGGGGGAGGATTGGGAAGACAATAGCAGGCATGCTGGGGATGCGGT
GGGCTCTATGGCTTCTGAGGCGGAAAGAACCAGCTGGGGCTCTAGGGGGTATCCCC
[124 nt withheld, positions 3347-3470]
C
[32 nt withheld, positions 3472-3503]
CA
[57 nt withheld, positions 3506-3562]
A
[49 nt withheld, positions 3564-3612]
CCTTTGACGTTGGAGTCCACGTTCTTT
[37 nt withheld, positions 3640-3676]
ACCCTATCTCGGTCTATTCTTTTGATTTATAAGGGATTTTGGGGATTTCGGCCTATTGGTTAAAAAATGA
GCTGATTTAACAAAAATTTAACGCGAATTAATTCTGTGGAATGTGTGTCAGTTAGGGTGTGGAAAGTCCC
CAGGCTCCCCAGGCAGGCAGAAGTATGCAAAGCATGCATCTCAATTAGTCAGCAACCAGGTGTGGAAAGT
CCCCAGGCTCCCCAGCAGGCAGAAGTATGCAAAGCATGCATCTCAATTAGTCAGCAACCATAGTCCCGCC
CCTAACTCCGCCCATCCCGCCCCTAACTCCGCCCAGTTCCGCCCATTCTCCGCCCCATGGCTGACTAATT
TTTTTTATTTATGCAGAGGCCGAGGCCGCCTCTGCCTCTGAGCTATTCCAGAAGTAGTGAGGAGGCTTTT
TTGGAGGCCTAGGCTTTTGCAAAAAGCTCCCGGGAGCTTGTATATCCATTTTCGGATCTGATCAAGAGAC
AGGATGAGGATCGTTTCGCATGATTGAACAAGATGGATTGCACGCAGGTTCTCCGGCCGCTTGGGTGGAG
AGGCTATTCGGCTATGACTGGGCACAACAGACAATCGGCTGCTCTGATGCCGCCGTGTTCCGGCTGTCAG
CGCAGGGGCGCCCGGTTCTTTTTGTCAAGACCGACCTGTCCGGTGCCCTGAATGAACTGCAGGACGAGGC
AGCGCGGCTATCGTGGCTGGCCACGACGGGCGTTCCTTGCGCAGCTGTGCTCGACGTTGTCACTGAAGCG
GGAAGGGACTGGCTGCTATTGGGCGAAGTGCCGGGGCAGGATCTCCTGTCATCTCACCTTGCTCCTGCCG
AGAAAGTATCCATCATGGCTGATGCAATGCGGCGGCTGCATACGCTTGATCCGGCTACCTGCCCATTCGA
CCACCAAGCGAAACATCGCATCGAGCGAGCACGTACTCGGATGGAAGCCGGTCTTGTCGATCAGGATGAT
CTGGACGAAGAGCATCAGGGGCTCGCGCCAGCCGAACTGTTCGCCAGGCTCAAGGCGCGCATGCCCGACG
GCGAGGATCTCGTCGTGACCCATGGCGATGCCTGCTTGCCGAATATCATGGTGGAAAATGGCCGCTTTTC
TGGATTCATCGACTGTGGCCGGCTGGGTGTGGCGGACCGCTATCAGGACATAGCGTTGGCTACCCGTGAT
ATTGCTGAAGAGCTTGGCGGCGAATGGGCTGACCGCTTCCTCGTGCTTTACGGTATCGCCGCTCCCGATT
CGCAGCGCATCGCCTTCTATCGCCTTCTTGACGAGTTCTTCTGAGCGGGACTCTGGGGTTCGAAATGACC
GACCAAGCGACGCCCAACCTGCCATCACGAGATTTCGATTCCACCGCCGCCTTCTATGAAAGGTTGGGCT
TCGGAATCGTTTTCCGGGACGCCGGCTGGATGATCCTCCAGCGCGGGGATCTCATGCTGGAGTTCTTCGC
CCACCCCAACTTGTTTATTGCAGCTTATAATGGTTACAAATAAAGCAATAGCATCACAAATTTCACAAAT
AAAGCATTTTTTTCACTGCATTCTAGTTGTGGTTTGTCCAAACTCATCAATGTATCTTATCATGTCTGTA
TACCGTCGACCTCTAGCTAGAGCTTGGCGTAATCATGGTCATAGCTGTTTCCTGTGTGAAATTGTTATCC
GCTCACAATTCCACACAACATACGAGCCGGAAGCATAAAGTGTAAAGCCTGGGGTGCCTAATGAGTGAGC
TAACTCACATTAATTGCGTTGCGCTCACTGCCCGCTTTCCAGTCGGGAAACCTGTCGTGCCAGCTGCATT
AATGAATCGGCCAACGCGCGGGGAGAGGCGGTTTGCGTATTGGGCGCTCTTCCGCTTCCTCGCTCACTGA
CTCGCTGCGCTCGGTCGTTCGGCTGCGGCGAGCGGTATCAGCTCACTCAAAGGCGGTAATACGGTTATCC
ACAGAATCAGGGGATAACGCAGGAAAGAACATGTGAGCAAAAGGCCAGCAAAAGGCCAGGAACCGTAAAA
AGGCCGCGTTGCTGGCGTTTTTCCATAGGCTCCGCCCCCCTGACGAGCATCACAAAAATCGACGCTCAAG
TCAGAGGTGGCGAAACCCGACAGGACTATAAAGATACCAGGCGTTTCCCCCTGGAAGCTCCCTCGTGCGC
TCTCCTGTTCCGACCCTGCCGCTTACCGGATACCTGTCCGCCTTTCTCCCTTCGGGAAGCGTGGCGCTTT
CTCAATGCTCACGCTGTAGGTATCTCAGTTCGGTGTAGGTCGTTCGCTCCAAGCTGGGCTGTGTGCACGA
ACCCCCCGTTCAGCCCGACCGCTGCGCCTTATCCGGTAACTATCGTCTTGAGTCCAACCCGGTAAGACAC
GACTTATCGCCACTGGCAGCAGCCACTGGTAACAGGATTAGCAGAGCGAGGTATGTAGGCGGTGCTACAG
AGTTCTTGAAGTGGTGGCCTAACTACGGCTACACTAGAAGGACAGTATTTGGTATCTGCGCTCTGCTGAA
GCCAGTTACCTTCGGAAAAAGAGTTGGTAGCTCTTGATCCGGCAAACAAACCACCGCTGGTAGCGGTGGT
TTTTTTGTTTGCAAGCAGCAGATTACGCGCAGAAAAAAAGGATCTCAAGAAGATCCTTTGATCTTTTCTA
CGGGGTCTGACGCTCAGTGGAACGAAAACTCACGTTAAGGGATTTTGGTCATGAGATTATCAAAAAGGAT
CTTCACCTAGATCCTTTTAAATTAAAAATGAAGTTTTAAATCAATCTAAAGTATATATGAGTAAACTTGG
TCTGACAGTTACCAATGCTTAATCAGTGAGGCACCTATCTCAGCGATCTGTCTATTTCGTTCATCCATAG
TTGCCTGACTCCCCGTCGTGTAGATAACTACGATACGGGAGGGCTTACCATCTGGCCCCAGTGCTGCAAT
GATACCGCGAGACCCACGCTCACCGGCTCCAGATTTATCAGCAATAAACCAGCCAGCCGGAAGGGCCGAG
CGCAGAAGTGGTCCTGCAACTTTATCCGCCTCCATCCAGTCTATTAATTGTTGCCGGGAAGCTAGAGTAA
GTAGTTCGCCAGTTAATAGTTTGCGCAACGTTGTTGCCATTGCTACAGGCATCGTGGTGTCACGCTCGTC
GTTTGGTATGGCTTCATTCAGCTCCGGTTCCCAACGATCAAGGCGAGTTACATGATCCCCCATGTTGTGC
AAAAAAGCGGTTAGCTCCTTCGGTCCTCCGATCGTTGTCAGAAGTAAGTTGGCCGCAGTGTTATCACTCA
TGGTTATGGCAGCACTGCATAATTCTCTTACTGTCATGCCATCCGTAAGATGCTTTTCTGTGACTGGTGA
GTACTCAACCAAGTCATTCTGAGAATAGTGTATGCGGCGACCGAGTTGCTCTTGCCCGGCGTCAATACGG
GATAATACCGCGCCACATAGCAGAACTTTAAAAGTGCTCATCATTGGAAAACGTTCTTCGGGGCGAAAAC
TCTCAAGGATCTTACCGCTGTTGAGATCCAGTTCGATGTAACCCACTCGTGCACCCAACTGATCTTCAGC
ATCTTTTACTTTCACCAGCGTTTCTGGGTGAGCAAAAACAGGAAGGCAAAATGCCGCAAAAAAGGGAATA
AGGGCGACACGGAAATGTTGAATACTCATACTCTTCCTTTTTCAATATTATTGAAGCATTTATCAGGGTT
ATTGTCTCATGAGCGGATACATATTTGAATGTATTTAGAAAAATAAACAAATAGGGGTTCCGCGCACATT
TCCCCGAAAAGTGCCACCTGACGTC
