>Addgene plasmid #64727 | pcDNA3-AKAR4-NES | addgene partial sequence | sequence record 111749 | CMV-F 5'-CGCAAATGGGCGGTAGGCGTG-3'
ACTAGAGAACCCACTGCTTACTGGCTTATCGAAATTAATACGACTCACTATAGGGAGACCCAAGCTTGCG
GCCGCCACCATGGTGCGGGGTTCTCATCATCATCATCATCATGGTATGGCTAGCATGACTGGTGGACAGC
AAATGGGTCGGGATCTGTACGACGATGACGATAAGGATCCCATGGTGAGCAAGGGCGAGGAGCTGTTCAC
CGGGGTGGTGCCCATCCTGGTCGAGCTGGACGGCGACGTAAACGGCCACAGGTTCAGCGTGTCCGGCGAG
GGCGAGGGCGATGCCACCTACGGCAAGCTGACCCTGAAGTTCATCTGCACCACCGGCAAGCTGCCCGTGC
CCTGGCCCACCCTCGTGACCACCCTGACCTGGGGCGTGCAGTGCTTCGCCCGCTACCCCGACCACATGAA
GCAGCACGACTTCTTCAAGTCCGCCATGCCCGAAGGCTACGTCCAGGAGCGTACCATCTTCTTCAAGGAC
GACGGCAACTACAAGACCCGCGCCGAGGTGAAGTTCGAGGGCGACACCCTGGTGAACCGCATCGAGCTGA
AGGGCATCGACTTCAAGGAGGACGGCAACATCCTGGGGCACAAGCTGGAGTACAACGCCATCAGTGACAA
CGTCTATATCACCGCCGACAAGCAGAAGAACGGCATCAAGGCCCACTTCAAGATCCGCCACAACATCGAG
GACGGCAGCGTGCAGCTCGCCGACCACTACCAGCAGAACACCCCCATCGGCGACGGCCCCGTGCTGCTGC
CCGACAACCACTACCTGAGCACCCAGTCCGCCCTGAGCAA
