>Addgene plasmid #64727 | pcDNA3-AKAR4-NES | addgene partial sequence | sequence record 112455 | BGH-rev 5'-TAGAAGGCACAGTCGAGG-3'
TCTAGATTACAGGGTCAGGCGCTCCAGGGGGGGCAGGAATTCCTCGATGTTGTGGCGGATCTTGAAGTTG
GCCTTGATGCCGTTCTTCTGCTTGTCGGCGGTGATATAGACGTTGTGGCTGTTGTAGTTGTACTCCAGCT
TGTGCCCCAGGATGTTGCCGTCCTCCTTGAAGTCGATGCCCTTCAGCTCGATGCGGTTCACCAGGGTGTC
GCCCTCGAACTTCACCTCGGCGCGGGTCTTGTAGTTGCCGTCGTCCTTGAAGAAGATGGTGCGCTCCTGG
ACGTAGCCTTCGGGCATGGCGGACTTGAAGAAGTCGTGCTGCTTCATGTGGTCGGGGTAGCGGGCGAAGC
ACTGAAGGCCGTAGCCCAGGGTGGTCACGAGGGTGGGCCAGGGCACGGGCAGCTTGCCGGTGGTGCAGAT
CAGCTTCAGGGTCAGCTTGCCGTAGGTGGCATCGCCCTCGCCCTCGCCGGACACGCTGAACTTGTGGCCG
TTTACGTCGCCGTCCAGCTCGACCAGGATGGGCACCACCCCGGTGAACAGCTCCTCGCCCTTGCTCACCA
TAGATCCACCGGTACCTCCCTTGTACAGCTCGTCCATGCCGAGAGTGATCCCGGCGGCGGTCACGAACTC
CAGCAGGACCATGTGATCGCGCTTCTCGTTGGGGTCTTTGCTCAGCTTGGACTGGTAGCTCAGGTAGTGG
TTGTC
