>Addgene plasmid #64727 | pcDNA3-AKAR4-NES | addgene partial sequence | sequence record 112741 | mCerulean-R 5'-gaagcactgcacgccccaggt-3'
TGCAGATGAACTTCAGGGTCAGCTTGCCGTAGGTGGCATCGCCCTCGCCCTCGCCGGACACGCTGAACCT
GTGGCCGTTTACGTCGCCGTCCAGCTCGACCAGGATGGGCACCACCCCGGTGAACAGCTCCTCGCCCTTG
CTCACCATGGGATCCTTATCGTCATCGTCGTACAGATCCCGACCCATTTGCTGTCCACCAGTCATGCTAG
CCATACCATGATGATGATGATGATGAGAACCCCGCACCATGGTGGCGGCCGCAAGCTTGGGTCTCCCTAT
AGTGAGTCGTATTAATTTCGATAAGCCAGTAAGCAGTGGGTTCTCTAGTTAGCCAGAGAGCTCTGCTTAT
ATAGACCTCCCACCGTACACGCCTACCGCCCATTTGCGTCAATGGGGCGGAGTTGTTACGACATTTTGGA
AAGTCCCGTTGATTTTGGTGCCAAAACAAACTCCCATTGACGTCAATGGGGTGGAGACTTGGAAATCCCC
GTGAGTCAAACCGCTATCCACGCCCATTGATGTACTGCCAAAACCGCATCACCATGGTAATAGCGATGAC
TAATACGTAGATGTACTGCCAAGTAGGAAAGTCCCATAAGGTCATGTACTGGGCATAATGCCAGGCGGGC
CATTTACCGTCATTGACGTCAATAGGGGGCGTACTTGGCATATGATACACTTGATGTACTGCCAAGTGGG
CAGTTTACCGT
